LOCUS       Exported 10618 bp ds-DNA circular SYN 12-MAY-2021
DEFINITION  Expresses GCaMP6f under the a-CamKII promoter.
ACCESSION   .
VERSION     .
KEYWORDS    VV229: GCaMP6f in fck
SOURCE      synthetic DNA construct
  ORGANISM  synthetic DNA construct
REFERENCE   1 (bases 1 to 10618)
  AUTHORS   Venkatachalam V, Cohen AE
  TITLE     Imaging GFP-Based Reporters in Neurons with Multiwavelength
            Optogenetic Control.
  JOURNAL   Biophys J. 2014 Oct 7;107(7):1554-63. doi:
            10.1016/j.bpj.2014.08.020.
  PUBMED    25296307
REFERENCE   2 (bases 1 to 10618)
  AUTHORS   .
  TITLE     Direct Submission
  JOURNAL   Exported May 12, 2021 from SnapGene Server 1.1.58
            http://www.snapgene.com
FEATURES             Location/Qualifiers
     source          1..10618
                     /organism="synthetic DNA construct"
                     /mol_type="other DNA"
     primer_bind     complement(47..66)
                     /label=pRS-marker
                     /note="pRS vectors, use to sequence yeast selectable
                     marker"
     enhancer        238..617
                     /label=CMV enhancer
                     /note="human cytomegalovirus immediate early enhancer"
     promoter        619..817
                     /label=CMV promoter
                     /note="human cytomegalovirus (CMV) immediate early
                     promoter"
     primer_bind     772..792
                     /label=CMV-F
                     /note="Human CMV immediate early promoter, forward primer"
     LTR             835..1015
                     /label=5' LTR (truncated)
                     /note="truncated 5' long terminal repeat (LTR) from HIV-1"
     misc_feature    1062..1187
                     /label=HIV-1 Psi
                     /note="packaging signal of human immunodeficiency virus
                     type 1"
     misc_feature    1680..1913
                     /label=RRE
                     /note="The Rev response element (RRE) of HIV-1 allows for
                     Rev-dependent mRNA export from the nucleus to the
                     cytoplasm."
     CDS             2098..2142
                     /codon_start=1
                     /product="antigenic peptide corresponding to amino acids
                     655 to 669 of the HIV envelope protein gp41 (Lutje Hulsik
                     et al., 2013)"
                     /label=gp41 peptide
                     /note="recognized by the 2H10 single-chain llama nanobody"
                     /translation="KNEQELLELDKWASL"
     misc_feature    2440..2557
                     /label=cPPT/CTS
                     /note="central polypurine tract and central termination
                     sequence of HIV-1"
     promoter        2602..3890
                     /label=CaMKII promoter
                     /note="promoter for the mouse calcium/calmodulin-dependent
                     kinase II alpha subunit"
     regulatory      3900..3909
                     /regulatory_class="other"
                     /note="vertebrate consensus sequence for strong initiation
                     of translation (Kozak, 1987)"
     CDS             3906..5255
                     /codon_start=1
                     /product="improved fluorescent protein-based calcium sensor
                     (Chen et al., 2013)"
                     /label=GCaMP6f
                     /translation="MGSHHHHHHGMASMTGGQQMGRDLYDDDDKDLATMVDSSRRKWNK
                     TGHAVRAIGRLSSLENVYIKADKQKNGIKANFKIRHNIEDGGVQLAYHYQQNTPIGDGP
                     VLLPDNHYLSVQSKLSKDPNEKRDHMVLLEFVTAAGITLGMDELYKGGTGGSMVSKGEE
                     LFTGVVPILVELDGDVNGHKFSVSGEGEGDATYGKLTLKFICTTGKLPVPWPTLVTTLT
                     YGVQCFSRYPDHMKQHDFFKSAMPEGYIQERTIFFKDDGNYKTRAEVKFEGDTLVNRIE
                     LKGIDFKEDGNILGHKLEYNLPDQLTEEQIAEFKEEFSLFDKDGDGTITTKELGTVMRS
                     LGQNPTEAELQDMINEVDADGDGTIDFPEFLTMMARKMKYRDTEEEIREAFGVFDKDGN
                     GYISAAELRHVMTNLGEKLTDEEVDEMIREADIDGDGQVNYEEFVQMMTAK"
     regulatory      4002..4011
                     /regulatory_class="other"
                     /note="vertebrate consensus sequence for strong initiation
                     of translation (Kozak, 1987)"
     primer_bind     4292..4313
                     /label=EGFP-C
                     /note="EGFP, forward primer"
     primer_bind     complement(4419..4440)
                     /label=EGFP-N
                     /note="EGFP, reverse primer"
     primer_bind     complement(4680..4699)
                     /label=EXFP-R
                     /note="For distinguishing EGFP variants, reverse primer"
     misc_feature    5310..5898
                     /label=WPRE
                     /note="woodchuck hepatitis virus posttranscriptional
                     regulatory element"
     primer_bind     complement(5363..5383)
                     /label=WPRE-R
                     /note="WPRE, reverse primer"
     CDS             complement(5781..5792)
                     /codon_start=1
                     /product="Factor Xa recognition and cleavage site"
                     /label=Factor Xa site
                     /translation="IEGR"
     primer_bind     complement(5901..5917)
                     /label=KS primer
                     /note="common sequencing primer, one of multiple similar
                     variants"
     primer_bind     complement(5902..5918)
                     /label=pBluescriptKS
                     /note="For pBluescript vector"
     LTR             6423..6603
                     /label=5' LTR (truncated)
                     /note="truncated 5' long terminal repeat (LTR) from HIV-1"
     primer_bind     complement(6629..6646)
                     /label=BGH-rev
                     /note="Bovine growth hormone terminator, reverse primer.
                     Also called BGH reverse"
     polyA_signal    6635..6859
                     /label=bGH poly(A) signal
                     /note="bovine growth hormone polyadenylation signal"
     rep_origin      6905..7333
                     /direction=RIGHT
                     /label=f1 ori
                     /note="f1 bacteriophage origin of replication; arrow
                     indicates direction of (+) strand synthesis"
     primer_bind     complement(6992..7011)
                     /label=F1ori-R
                     /note="F1 origin, reverse primer"
     primer_bind     7202..7223
                     /label=F1ori-F
                     /note="F1 origin, forward primer"
     primer_bind     complement(7342..7362)
                     /label=pBABE 3'
                     /note="SV40 enhancer, reverse primer for pBABE vectors"
     promoter        7347..7676
                     /label=SV40 promoter
                     /note="SV40 enhancer and early promoter"
     rep_origin      7527..7662
                     /label=SV40 ori
                     /note="SV40 origin of replication"
     primer_bind     7589..7608
                     /label=SV40pro-F
                     /note="SV40 promoter/origin, forward primer"
     promoter        7724..7771
                     /label=EM7 promoter
                     /note="synthetic bacterial promoter "
     CDS             7790..8164
                     /codon_start=1
                     /gene="Sh ble from Streptoalloteichus hindustanus"
                     /product="antibiotic-binding protein"
                     /label=BleoR
                     /note="confers resistance to bleomycin, phleomycin, and
                     Zeocin(TM)"
                     /translation="MAKLTSAVPVLTARDVAGAVEFWTDRLGFSRDFVEDDFAGVVRDD
                     VTLFISAVQDQVVPDNTLAWVWVRGLDELYAEWSEVVSTNFRDASGPAMTEIGEQPWGR
                     EFALRDPAGNCVHFVAEEQD"
     polyA_signal    8294..8415
                     /label=SV40 poly(A) signal
                     /note="SV40 polyadenylation signal"
     primer_bind     complement(8331..8350)
                     /label=SV40pA-R
                     /note="SV40 polyA, reverse primer"
     primer_bind     8385..8404
                     /label=EBV-rev
                     /note="SV40 polyA terminator, reverse primer"
     primer_bind     complement(8464..8480)
                     /label=M13 rev
                     /note="common sequencing primer, one of multiple similar
                     variants"
     primer_bind     complement(8464..8480)
                     /label=M13 Reverse
                     /note="In lacZ gene. Also called M13-rev"
     primer_bind     complement(8477..8499)
                     /label=M13/pUC Reverse
                     /note="In lacZ gene"
     protein_bind    8488..8504
                     /label=lac operator
                     /bound_moiety="lac repressor encoded by lacI"
                     /note="The lac repressor binds to the lac operator to
                     inhibit transcription in E. coli. This inhibition can be
                     relieved by adding lactose or
                     isopropyl-beta-D-thiogalactopyranoside (IPTG)."
     promoter        complement(8512..8542)
                     /label=lac promoter
                     /note="promoter for the E. coli lac operon"
     protein_bind    8557..8578
                     /label=CAP binding site
                     /bound_moiety="E. coli catabolite activator protein"
                     /note="CAP binding activates transcription in the presence
                     of cAMP."
     primer_bind     complement(8695..8712)
                     /label=L4440
                     /note="L4440 vector, forward primer"
     rep_origin      complement(8866..9454)
                     /direction=LEFT
                     /label=ori
                     /note="high-copy-number ColE1/pMB1/pBR322/pUC origin of
                     replication"
     primer_bind     complement(8946..8965)
                     /label=pBR322ori-F
                     /note="pBR322 origin, forward primer"
     CDS             complement(9625..10485)
                     /codon_start=1
                     /gene="bla"
                     /product="beta-lactamase"
                     /label=AmpR
                     /note="confers resistance to ampicillin, carbenicillin, and
                     related antibiotics"
                     /translation="MSIQHFRVALIPFFAAFCLPVFAHPETLVKVKDAEDQLGARVGYI
                     ELDLNSGKILESFRPEERFPMMSTFKVLLCGAVLSRIDAGQEQLGRRIHYSQNDLVEYS
                     PVTEKHLTDGMTVRELCSAAITMSDNTAANLLLTTIGGPKELTAFLHNMGDHVTRLDRW
                     EPELNEAIPNDERDTTMPVAMATTLRKLLTGELLTLASRQQLIDWMEADKVAGPLLRSA
                     LPAGWFIADKSGAGERGSRGIIAALGPDGKPSRIVVIYTTGSQATMDERNRQIAEIGAS
                     LIKHW"
     primer_bind     10248..10267
                     /label=Amp-R
                     /note="Ampicillin resistance gene, reverse primer"
     promoter        complement(10486..10590)
                     /gene="bla"
                     /label=AmpR promoter
ORIGIN
        1 gtcgacggat cgggagatct cccgatcccc tatggtgcac tctcagtaca atctgctctg
       61 atgccgcata gttaagccag tatctgctcc ctgcttgtgt gttggaggtc gctgagtagt
      121 gcgcgagcaa aatttaagct acaacaaggc aaggcttgac cgacaattgc atgaagaatc
      181 tgcttagggt taggcgtttt gcgctgcttc gcgatgtacg ggccagatat acgcgttgac
      241 attgattatt gactagttat taatagtaat caattacggg gtcattagtt catagcccat
      301 atatggagtt ccgcgttaca taacttacgg taaatggccc gcctggctga ccgcccaacg
      361 acccccgccc attgacgtca ataatgacgt atgttcccat agtaacgcca atagggactt
      421 tccattgacg tcaatgggtg gagtatttac ggtaaactgc ccacttggca gtacatcaag
      481 tgtatcatat gccaagtacg ccccctattg acgtcaatga cggtaaatgg cccgcctggc
      541 attatgccca gtacatgacc ttatgggact ttcctacttg gcagtacatc tacgtattag
      601 tcatcgctat taccatggtg atgcggtttt ggcagtacat caatgggcgt ggatagcggt
      661 ttgactcacg gggatttcca agtctccacc ccattgacgt caatgggagt ttgttttggc
      721 accaaaatca acgggacttt ccaaaatgtc gtaacaactc cgccccattg acgcaaatgg
      781 gcggtaggcg tgtacggtgg gaggtctata taagcagcgc gttttgcctg tactgggtct
      841 ctctggttag accagatctg agcctgggag ctctctggct aactagggaa cccactgctt
      901 aagcctcaat aaagcttgcc ttgagtgctt caagtagtgt gtgcccgtct gttgtgtgac
      961 tctggtaact agagatccct cagacccttt tagtcagtgt ggaaaatctc tagcagtggc
     1021 gcccgaacag ggacttgaaa gcgaaaggga aaccagagga gctctctcga cgcaggactc
     1081 ggcttgctga agcgcgcacg gcaagaggcg aggggcggcg actggtgagt acgccaaaaa
     1141 ttttgactag cggaggctag aaggagagag atgggtgcga gagcgtcagt attaagcggg
     1201 ggagaattag atcgcgatgg gaaaaaattc ggttaaggcc agggggaaag aaaaaatata
     1261 aattaaaaca tatagtatgg gcaagcaggg agctagaacg attcgcagtt aatcctggcc
     1321 tgttagaaac atcagaaggc tgtagacaaa tactgggaca gctacaacca tcccttcaga
     1381 caggatcaga agaacttaga tcattatata atacagtagc aaccctctat tgtgtgcatc
     1441 aaaggataga gataaaagac accaaggaag ctttagacaa gatagaggaa gagcaaaaca
     1501 aaagtaagac caccgcacag caagcggccg ctgatcttca gacctggagg aggagatatg
     1561 agggacaatt ggagaagtga attatataaa tataaagtag taaaaattga accattagga
     1621 gtagcaccca ccaaggcaaa gagaagagtg gtgcagagag aaaaaagagc agtgggaata
     1681 ggagctttgt tccttgggtt cttgggagca gcaggaagca ctatgggcgc agcgtcaatg
     1741 acgctgacgg tacaggccag acaattattg tctggtatag tgcagcagca gaacaatttg
     1801 ctgagggcta ttgaggcgca acagcatctg ttgcaactca cagtctgggg catcaagcag
     1861 ctccaggcaa gaatcctggc tgtggaaaga tacctaaagg atcaacagct cctggggatt
     1921 tggggttgct ctggaaaact catttgcacc actgctgtgc cttggaatgc tagttggagt
     1981 aataaatctc tggaacagat ttggaatcac acgacctgga tggagtggga cagagaaatt
     2041 aacaattaca caagcttaat acactcctta attgaagaat cgcaaaacca gcaagaaaag
     2101 aatgaacaag aattattgga attagataaa tgggcaagtt tgtggaattg gtttaacata
     2161 acaaattggc tgtggtatat aaaattattc ataatgatag taggaggctt ggtaggttta
     2221 agaatagttt ttgctgtact ttctatagtg aatagagtta ggcagggata ttcaccatta
     2281 tcgtttcaga cccacctccc aaccccgagg ggacccgaca ggcccgaagg aatagaagaa
     2341 gaaggtggag agagagacag agacagatcc attcgattag tgaacggatc ggcactgcgt
     2401 gcgccaattc tgcagacaaa tggcagtatt catccacaat tttaaaagaa aaggggggat
     2461 tggggggtac agtgcagggg aaagaatagt agacataata gcaacagaca tacaaactaa
     2521 agaattacaa aaacaaatta caaaaattca aaattttcgg gtttattaca gggacagcag
     2581 agatccagtt tggttaatta acattatggc cttaggtcac ttcatctcca tggggttctt
     2641 cttctgattt tctagaaaat gagatggggg tgcagagagc ttcctcagtg acctgcccag
     2701 ggtcacatca gaaatgtcag agctagaact tgaactcaga ttactaatct taaattccat
     2761 gccttggggg catgcaagta cgatatacag aaggagtgaa ctcattaggg cagatgacca
     2821 atgagtttag gaaagaagag tccagggcag ggtacatcta caccacccgc ccagccctgg
     2881 gtgagtccag ccacgttcac ctcattatag ttgcctctct ccagtcctac cttgacggga
     2941 agcacaagca gaaactggga caggagcccc aggagaccaa atcttcatgg tccctctggg
     3001 aggatgggtg gggagagctg tggcagaggc ctcaggaggg gccctgctgc tcagtggtga
     3061 cagatagggg tgagaaagca gacagagtca ttccgtcagc attctgggtc tgtttggtac
     3121 ttcttctcac gctaaggtgg cggtgtgata tgcacaatgg ctaaaaagca gggagagctg
     3181 gaaagaaaca aggacagaga cagaggccaa gtcaaccaga ccaattccca gaggaagcaa
     3241 agaaaccatt acagagacta caagggggaa gggaaggaga gatgaattag cttcccctgt
     3301 aaaccttaga acccagctgt tgccagggca acggggcaat acctgtctct tcagaggaga
     3361 tgaagttgcc agggtaacta catcctgtct ttctcaagga ccatcccaga atgtggcacc
     3421 cactagccgt taccatagca actgcctctt tgccccactt aatcccatcc cgtctgttaa
     3481 aagggcccta tagttggagg tgggggaggt aggaagagcg atgatcactt gtggactaag
     3541 tttgttcgca tccccttctc caaccccctc agtacatcac cctgggggaa cagggtccac
     3601 ttgctcctgg gcccacacag tcctgcagta ttgtgtatat aaggccaggg caaagaggag
     3661 caggttttaa agtgaaaggc aggcaggtgt tggggaggca gttaccgggg caacgggaac
     3721 agggcgtttc ggaggtggtt gccatgggga cctggatgct gacgaaggct cgcgaggctg
     3781 tgagcagcca cagtgccctg ctcagaagcc ccaagctcgt cagtcaagcc ggttctccgt
     3841 ttgcactcag gagcacgggc aggcgagtgg cccctagttc tgggggcagc gggggatccg
     3901 ccaccatggg ttctcatcat catcatcatc atggtatggc tagcatgact ggtggacagc
     3961 aaatgggtcg ggatctgtac gacgatgacg ataaggatct cgccaccatg gtcgactcat
     4021 cacgtcgtaa gtggaataag acaggtcacg cagtcagagc tataggtcgg ctgagctcac
     4081 tcgagaacgt ctatatcaag gccgacaagc agaagaacgg catcaaggcg aacttcaaga
     4141 tccgccacaa catcgaggac ggcggcgtgc agctcgccta ccactaccag cagaacaccc
     4201 ccatcggcga cggccccgtg ctgctgcccg acaaccacta cctgagcgtg cagtccaaac
     4261 tttcgaaaga ccccaacgag aagcgcgatc acatggtcct gctggagttc gtgaccgccg
     4321 ccgggatcac tctcggcatg gacgagctgt acaagggcgg taccggaggg agcatggtga
     4381 gcaagggcga ggagctgttc accggggtgg tgcccatcct ggtcgagctg gacggcgacg
     4441 taaacggcca caagttcagc gtgtccggcg agggtgaggg cgatgccacc tacggcaagc
     4501 tgaccctgaa gttcatctgc accaccggca agctgcccgt gccctggccc accctcgtga
     4561 ccaccctgac ctacggcgtg cagtgcttca gccgctaccc cgaccacatg aagcagcacg
     4621 acttcttcaa gtccgccatg cccgaaggct acatccagga gcgcaccatc ttcttcaagg
     4681 acgacggcaa ctacaagacc cgcgccgagg tgaagttcga gggcgacacc ctggtgaacc
     4741 gcatcgagct gaagggcatc gacttcaagg aggacggcaa catcctgggg cacaagctgg
     4801 agtacaacct gccggaccaa ctgactgaag agcagatcgc agaatttaaa gaggaattct
     4861 ccctatttga caaggacggg gatgggacaa taacaaccaa ggagctgggg acggtgatgc
     4921 ggtctctggg gcagaacccc acagaagcag agctgcagga catgatcaat gaagtagatg
     4981 ccgacggtga cggcacaatc gacttccctg agttcctgac aatgatggca agaaaaatga
     5041 aatacaggga cacggaagaa gaaattagag aagcgttcgg tgtgtttgat aaggatggca
     5101 atggctacat cagtgcagca gagcttcgcc acgtgatgac aaaccttgga gagaagttaa
     5161 cagatgaaga ggttgatgaa atgatcaggg aagcagacat cgatggggat ggtcaggtaa
     5221 actacgaaga gtttgtacaa atgatgacag cgaagtacaa gttctgctac gagaacgagg
     5281 tgtaagaatt cgatatcaag cttatcgata atcaacctct ggattacaaa atttgtgaaa
     5341 gattgactgg tattcttaac tatgttgctc cttttacgct atgtggatac gctgctttaa
     5401 tgcctttgta tcatgctatt gcttcccgta tggctttcat tttctcctcc ttgtataaat
     5461 cctggttgct gtctctttat gaggagttgt ggcccgttgt caggcaacgt ggcgtggtgt
     5521 gcactgtgtt tgctgacgca acccccactg gttggggcat tgccaccacc tgtcagctcc
     5581 tttccgggac tttcgctttc cccctcccta ttgccacggc ggaactcatc gccgcctgcc
     5641 ttgcccgctg ctggacaggg gctcggctgt tgggcactga caattccgtg gtgttgtcgg
     5701 ggaaatcatc gtcctttcct tggctgctcg cctgtgttgc cacctggatt ctgcgcggga
     5761 cgtccttctg ctacgtccct tcggccctca atccagcgga ccttccttcc cgcggcctgc
     5821 tgccggctct gcggcctctt ccgcgtcttc gccttcgccc tcagacgagt cggatctccc
     5881 tttgggccgc ctccccgcat cgataccgtc gacctcgaga cctagaaaaa catggagcaa
     5941 tcacaagtag caatacagca gctaccaatg ctgattgtgc ctggctagaa gcacaagagg
     6001 aggaggaggt gggttttcca gtcacacctc aggtaccttt aagaccaatg acttacaagg
     6061 cagctgtaga tcttagccac tttttaaaag aaaagggggg actggaaggg ctaattcact
     6121 cccaacgaag acaagatatc cttgatctgt ggatctacca cacacaaggc tacttccctg
     6181 attggcagaa ctacacacca gggccaggga tcagatatcc actgaccttt ggatggtgct
     6241 acaagctagt accagttgag caagagaagg tagaagaagc caatgaagga gagaacaccc
     6301 gcttgttaca ccctgtgagc ctgcatggga tggatgaccc ggagagagaa gtattagagt
     6361 ggaggtttga cagccgccta gcatttcatc acatggcccg agagctgcat ccggactgta
     6421 ctgggtctct ctggttagac cagatctgag cctgggagct ctctggctaa ctagggaacc
     6481 cactgcttaa gcctcaataa agcttgcctt gagtgcttca agtagtgtgt gcccgtctgt
     6541 tgtgtgactc tggtaactag agatccctca gaccctttta gtcagtgtgg aaaatctcta
     6601 gcagggcccg tttaaacccg ctgatcagcc tcgactgtgc cttctagttg ccagccatct
     6661 gttgtttgcc cctcccccgt gccttccttg accctggaag gtgccactcc cactgtcctt
     6721 tcctaataaa atgaggaaat tgcatcgcat tgtctgagta ggtgtcattc tattctgggg
     6781 ggtggggtgg ggcaggacag caagggggag gattgggaag acaatagcag gcatgctggg
     6841 gatgcggtgg gctctatggc ttctgaggcg gaaagaacca gctggggctc tagggggtat
     6901 ccccnnnnnn nnnnnnnnnn nnnnnnnnnn nnnnnnnnnn nnnnnnnnnn nnnnnnnnnn
     6961 nnnnnnnnnn nnnnnnnnnn nnnnnnnnnn nnnnnnnnnn nnnnnnnnnn nnnnnnnnnn
     7021 nnnnnnnncn nnnnnnnnnn nnnnnnnnnn nnnnnnnnnn nnnnnnnnnn nnnnnnnnnn
     7081 nnnnnnnnnn nnnnnnnnnn nnnnnnnnnn nnnnnnnnnn annnnnnnnn nnnnnnnnnn
     7141 nnnnnnnnnn nnnnnnnnnn nnnnnnnnnn cctttgacgt tggagtccac gttctttaat
     7201 agtggactct tgttccaaac tggaacaaca ctcaacccta tctcggtcta ttcttttgat
     7261 ttataaggga ttttgccgat ttcggcctat tggttaaaaa atgagctgat ttaacaaaaa
     7321 tttaacgcga attaattctg tggaatgtgt gtcagttagg gtgtggaaag tccccaggct
     7381 ccccagcagg cagaagtatg caaagcatgc atctcaatta gtcagcaacc aggtgtggaa
     7441 agtccccagg ctccccagca ggcagaagta tgcaaagcat gcatctcaat tagtcagcaa
     7501 ccatagtccc gcccctaact ccgcccatcc cgcccctaac tccgcccagt tccgcccatt
     7561 ctccgcccca tggctgacta atttttttta tttatgcaga ggccgaggcc gcctctgcct
     7621 ctgagctatt ccagaagtag tgaggaggct tttttggagg cctaggcttt tgcaaaaagc
     7681 tcccgggagc ttgtatatcc attttcggat ctgatcagca cgtgttgaca attaatcatc
     7741 ggcatagtat atcggcatag tataatacga caaggtgagg aactaaacca tggccaagtt
     7801 gaccagtgcc gttccggtgc tcaccgcgcg cgacgtcgcc ggagcggtcg agttctggac
     7861 cgaccggctc gggttctccc gggacttcgt ggaggacgac ttcgccggtg tggtccggga
     7921 cgacgtgacc ctgttcatca gcgcggtcca ggaccaggtg gtgccggaca acaccctggc
     7981 ctgggtgtgg gtgcgcggcc tggacgagct gtacgccgag tggtcggagg tcgtgtccac
     8041 gaacttccgg gacgcctccg ggccggccat gaccgagatc ggcgagcagc cgtgggggcg
     8101 ggagttcgcc ctgcgcgacc cggccggcaa ctgcgtgcac ttcgtggccg aggagcagga
     8161 ctgacacgtg ctacgagatt tcgattccac cgccgccttc tatgaaaggt tgggcttcgg
     8221 aatcgttttc cgggacgccg gctggatgat cctccagcgc ggggatctca tgctggagtt
     8281 cttcgcccac cccaacttgt ttattgcagc ttataatggt tacaaataaa gcaatagcat
     8341 cacaaatttc acaaataaag catttttttc actgcattct agttgtggtt tgtccaaact
     8401 catcaatgta tcttatcatg tctgtatacc gtcgacctct agctagagct tggcgtaatc
     8461 atggtcatag ctgtttcctg tgtgaaattg ttatccgctc acaattccac acaacatacg
     8521 agccggaagc ataaagtgta aagcctgggg tgcctaatga gtgagctaac tcacattaat
     8581 tgcgttgcgc tcactgcccg ctttccagtc gggaaacctg tcgtgccagc tgcattaatg
     8641 aatcggccaa cgcgcgggga gaggcggttt gcgtattggg cgctcttccg cttcctcgct
     8701 cactgactcg ctgcgctcgg tcgttcggct gcggcgagcg gtatcagctc actcaaaggc
     8761 ggtaatacgg ttatccacag aatcagggga taacgcagga aagaacatgt gagcaaaagg
     8821 ccagcaaaag gccaggaacc gtaaaaaggc cgcgttgctg gcgtttttcc ataggctccg
     8881 cccccctgac gagcatcaca aaaatcgacg ctcaagtcag aggtggcgaa acccgacagg
     8941 actataaaga taccaggcgt ttccccctgg aagctccctc gtgcgctctc ctgttccgac
     9001 cctgccgctt accggatacc tgtccgcctt tctcccttcg ggaagcgtgg cgctttctca
     9061 tagctcacgc tgtaggtatc tcagttcggt gtaggtcgtt cgctccaagc tgggctgtgt
     9121 gcacgaaccc cccgttcagc ccgaccgctg cgccttatcc ggtaactatc gtcttgagtc
     9181 caacccggta agacacgact tatcgccact ggcagcagcc actggtaaca ggattagcag
     9241 agcgaggtat gtaggcggtg ctacagagtt cttgaagtgg tggcctaact acggctacac
     9301 tagaagaaca gtatttggta tctgcgctct gctgaagcca gttaccttcg gaaaaagagt
     9361 tggtagctct tgatccggca aacaaaccac cgctggtagc ggtggttttt ttgtttgcaa
     9421 gcagcagatt acgcgcagaa aaaaaggatc tcaagaagat cctttgatct tttctacggg
     9481 gtctgacgct cagtggaacg aaaactcacg ttaagggatt ttggtcatga gattatcaaa
     9541 aaggatcttc acctagatcc ttttaaatta aaaatgaagt tttaaatcaa tctaaagtat
     9601 atatgagtaa acttggtctg acagttacca atgcttaatc agtgaggcac ctatctcagc
     9661 gatctgtcta tttcgttcat ccatagttgc ctgactcccc gtcgtgtaga taactacgat
     9721 acgggagggc ttaccatctg gccccagtgc tgcaatgata ccgcgagacc cacgctcacc
     9781 ggctccagat ttatcagcaa taaaccagcc agccggaagg gccgagcgca gaagtggtcc
     9841 tgcaacttta tccgcctcca tccagtctat taattgttgc cgggaagcta gagtaagtag
     9901 ttcgccagtt aatagtttgc gcaacgttgt tgccattgct acaggcatcg tggtgtcacg
     9961 ctcgtcgttt ggtatggctt cattcagctc cggttcccaa cgatcaaggc gagttacatg
    10021 atcccccatg ttgtgcaaaa aagcggttag ctccttcggt cctccgatcg ttgtcagaag
    10081 taagttggcc gcagtgttat cactcatggt tatggcagca ctgcataatt ctcttactgt
    10141 catgccatcc gtaagatgct tttctgtgac tggtgagtac tcaaccaagt cattctgaga
    10201 atagtgtatg cggcgaccga gttgctcttg cccggcgtca atacgggata ataccgcgcc
    10261 acatagcaga actttaaaag tgctcatcat tggaaaacgt tcttcggggc gaaaactctc
    10321 aaggatctta ccgctgttga gatccagttc gatgtaaccc actcgtgcac ccaactgatc
    10381 ttcagcatct tttactttca ccagcgtttc tgggtgagca aaaacaggaa ggcaaaatgc
    10441 cgcaaaaaag ggaataaggg cgacacggaa atgttgaata ctcatactct tcctttttca
    10501 atattattga agcatttatc agggttattg tctcatgagc ggatacatat ttgaatgtat
    10561 ttagaaaaat aaacaaatag gggttccgcg cacatttccc cgaaaagtgc cacctgac
//
