[The description below was written by a language model from this plasmid's Addgene catalogue record and the feature table of its GenBank file.]
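Description:
VV229: GCaMP6f in fck is an HIV-1-based lentiviral transfer plasmid for mammalian expression, built on the FCK(1.3)GW backbone, that drives the genetically encoded calcium indicator GCaMP6f from the α-CaMKII promoter. In bacteria it is maintained through a high-copy ColE1/pUC-type origin and selected with ampicillin (AmpR). Recombination-deficient E. coli are specified as the host, as is usual for plasmids carrying repeated LTR sequences. The backbone also carries an f1 origin and an SV40 promoter/origin plus EM7 promoter driving a BleoR (Zeocin resistance) cassette with an SV40 poly(A) signal. This cassette lies outside the LTR-flanked region, so it would not be packaged into virus.

The viral portion begins with a CMV enhancer/promoter fused to a truncated 5' LTR, which produces the genomic RNA in packaging cells. It is followed by the Psi packaging signal, the Rev response element for nuclear export, and the cPPT/CTS. The annotated mouse CaMKIIα promoter, which favours expression in excitatory neurons, precedes a Kozak sequence and the GCaMP6f coding sequence. GCaMP6f is a fast-kinetics sensor assembled from circularly permuted GFP, calmodulin and an M13 peptide. The depositor notes an unintended C-terminal ER export motif (FCYENEV) that does not appear to impair function. A WPRE downstream enhances transcript expression, and a second truncated LTR and a bGH poly(A) signal close the cassette.

The construct is used to make lentivirus, or for direct transfection, for calcium imaging in neurons. The associated work combined GFP-based reporters with optogenetic control. The sequence record is 10,618 bp, somewhat larger than the catalogue's stated total of 10,059 bp.
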