Addgene plasmid #58514: VV229: GCaMP6f in fck
Purpose: Expresses GCaMP6f under the a-CamKII promoter
Depositing lab: Adam Cohen. Depositing organization: Harvard University. Publication: Imaging GFP-Based Reporters in Neurons with Multiwavelength Optogenetic Control. Venkatachalam V, Cohen AE. Biophys J. 2014 Oct 7;107(7):1554-63. doi: 10.1016/j.bpj.2014.08.020. PubMed 25296307.
Backbone
  Vector backbone: FCK(1.3)GW, from Addgene 22217
  Backbone size w/o insert (bp): 9240
  Total vector size (bp): 10059
  Vector type: Mammalian Expression, Lentiviral
Growth in bacteria
  Bacterial resistance: Ampicillin, 100 μg/mL
  Growth temperature: 37°C
  Growth strain: Stbl3
  Growth instructions: Use recombinase-free E. coli.
  Copy number: Unknown
Gene/Insert
  Gene/Insert name: GCaMP6f (alt name: GCaMP3-T302L R303P A317E D380Y T381R S383T R392G)
  Species: R. norvegicus (rat), G. gallus (chicken); A. victoria (jellyfish)
  Insert size (bp): 1380
  Promoter: a-CamKII
  Tag / fusion protein: C-terminal FCYENEV (ER export motif); this was not deliberately added, but doesn't seem to hurt
  Cloning method: Ligation Independent Cloning
  Sequencing primers: 5′ GCTCGTCAATCAAGCTGGTTC; 3′ CCACATAGCGTAAAAGGAGCAAC
Resource information
  A portion of this plasmid was derived from a plasmid made by: The backbone of this plasmid was derived from Addgene plasmid 22217 (from the Boyden Lab at MIT), cut with BamHI and EcoRI. The calcium sensor GCaMP6f (see Addgene plasmid 40755) was obtained from Loren Looger and Douglas Kim.
Terms and licenses: Academic/Nonprofit Terms; Industry Terms: Not Available to Industry
Depositor comments: Please see Addgene plasmid 40755 for more information on GCaMP6f; also note that GCaMP6f was published in: Ultrasensitive fluorescent proteins for imaging neuronal activity. Chen et al (Nature. 2013 Jul 18;499(7458):295-300. doi: 10.1038/nature12354.)
How to cite: VV229: GCaMP6f in fck was a gift from Adam Cohen (Addgene plasmid # 58514 ; http://n2t.net/addgene:58514 ; RRID:Addgene_58514)
