>Addgene plasmid #58514 | VV229: GCaMP6f in fck | addgene partial sequence | sequence record 91943 | mCaMKIIapro-F 5'-gcctctttgccccacttaat-3'
TATAGTTGGAGGTGGGGGAGGTAGGAAGAGCGATGATCACTTGTGGACTAAGTTTGTTCGCATCCCCTTC
TCCAACCCCCTCAGTACATCACCCTGGGGGAACAGGGTCCACTTGCTCCTGGGCCCACACAGTCCTGCAG
TATTGTGTATATAAGGCCAGGGCAAAGAGGAGCAGGTTTTAAAGTGAAAGGCAGGCAGGTGTTGGGGAGG
CAGTTACCGGGGCAACGGGAACAGGGCGTTTCGGAGGTGGTTGCCATGGGGACCTGGATGCTGACGAAGG
CTCGCGAGGCTGTGAGCAGCCACAGTGCCCTGCTCAGAAGCCCCAAGCTCGTCAGTCAAGCCGGTTCTCC
GTTTGCACTCAGGAGCACGGGCAGGCGAGTGGCCCCTAGTTCTGGGGGCAGCGGGGGATCCGCCACCATG
GGTTCTCATCATCATCATCATCATGGTATGGCTAGCATGACTGGTGGACAGCAAATGGGTCGGGATCTGT
ACGACGATGACGATAAGGATCTCGCCACCATGGTCGACTCATCACGTCGTAAGTGGAATAAGACAGGTCA
CGCAGTCAGAGCTATAGGTCGGCTGAGCTCACTCGAGAACGTCTATATCAAGGCCGACAAGCAGAAGAAC
GGCATCAAGGCGAACTTCAAGATCCGCCACAACATCGAGGACGGCGGCGTGCA
