>Addgene plasmid #58514 | VV229: GCaMP6f in fck | addgene partial sequence | sequence record 92108 | WPRE-R 5'-CATAGCGTAAAAGGAGCAACA-3'
AATTTTGTAATCCAGAGGTTGATTATCGATAAGCTTGATATCGAATTCTTACACCTCGTTCTCGTAGCAG
AACTTGTACTTCGCTGTCATCATTTGTACAAACTCTTCGTAGTTTACCTGACCATCCCCATCGATGTCTG
CTTCCCTGATCATTTCATCAACCTCTTCATCTGTTAACTTCTCTCCAAGGTTTGTCATCACGTGGCGAAG
CTCTGCTGCACTGATGTAGCCATTGCCATCCTTATCAAACACACCGAACGCTTCTCTAATTTCTTCTTCC
GTGTCCCTGTATTTCATTTTTCTTGCCATCATTGTCAGGAACTCAGGGAAGTCGATTGTGCCGTCACCGT
CGGCATCTACTTCATTGATCATGTCCTGCAGCTCTGCTTCTGTGGGGTTCTGCCCCAGAGACCGCATCAC
CGTCCCCAGCTCCTTGGTTGTTATTGTCCCATCCCCGTCCTTGTCAAATAGGGAGAATTCCTCTTTAAAT
TCTGCGATCTGCTCTTCAGTCAGTTGGTCCGGCAGGTTGTACTCCAGCTTGTGCCCCAGGATGTTGCCGT
CCTCCTTGAAGTCGATGCCCTTCAGCTCGATGCGGTTCACCAGGGTGTCGCCCTCGAACTTCACCTCGGC
GCGGGTCTTGTAGTTGCCGTCGTCCTTGAAGAAGATGGTGCGCTCCTGGATGTAGCCTTCGGGCATGGCG
GACTTGAAGAAGTCGTGCTGCTTCATGTGGTCGGGGTAGCGGCTGAAGCACTGCACGCCGTA
